Addgene plasmid #143960: TFORF1500
Purpose: Lentiviral vector for overexpressing transcription factor ORFs with unique 24-bp barcodes. Barcodes facilitate identification of transcription factors in pooled screens.
Depositing lab: Feng Zhang. Depositing organization: Broad Institute. Publication: A transcription factor atlas of directed differentiation. Joung J, Ma S, Tay T, Geiger-Schuller KR, Kirchgatterer PC, Verdine VK, Guo B, Arias-Garcia MA, Allen WE, Singh A, Kuksenko O, Abudayyeh OO, Gootenberg JS, Fu Z, Macrae RK, Buenrostro JD, Regev A, Zhang F. Cell. 2023 Jan 5;186(1):209-229.e26. doi: 10.1016/j.cell.2022.11.026. PubMed 36608654.
Backbone
  Vector backbone: pLX_TRC317
  Backbone manufacturer: Broad Institute Genetic Perturbation Platform
  Backbone size w/o insert (bp): 8264
  Vector type: Mammalian Expression, Lentiviral
  Selectable markers: Puromycin
Growth in bacteria
  Bacterial resistance: Ampicillin, 100 μg/mL
  Growth temperature: 37°C
  Growth strain: NEB Stable
  Copy number: High Copy
Gene/Insert
  Gene/Insert name: RBL2
  Species: H. sapiens (human)
  Insert size (bp): 3521
  Entrez Gene: RBL2 (a.k.a. BRUWAG, P130, Rb2)
  Promoter: EF1a
  Cloning method: Unknown
  Sequencing primers: 5′ GGGTGGAGACTGAAGTTAGGCCAG; 3′ CACATAGCGTAAAAGGAGCAACATAG
Terms and licenses: Academic/Nonprofit Terms; Industry Terms: Not Available to Industry
Depositor comments: NM_001323608,NM_005611,ENST00000262133 . The transcription factor ORF portion of this plasmid was synthesized by Genewiz. Please test multiple small colonies in case of plasmid recombination. To make this collection available in a timely manner, a portion of this collection was not fully sequenced by Addgene. If an Addgene verified full plasmid sequence is not available, please contact us prior to placing an order to request the full sequence.
How to cite: TFORF1500 was a gift from Feng Zhang (Addgene plasmid # 143960 ; http://n2t.net/addgene:143960 ; RRID:Addgene_143960)
