[The description below was written by a language model from this plasmid's Addgene catalogue record and pLannotate feature annotations shown in this document.]
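Description:
TFORF1500 is a lentiviral mammalian expression plasmid built on the pLX_TRC317 backbone from the Broad Institute Genetic Perturbation Platform, carrying the human RBL2 open reading frame (also known as p130 or Rb2), a retinoblastoma-family regulator of cell-cycle entry and transcriptional repression. It belongs to a barcoded transcription factor ORF collection in which each clone carries a unique 24-bp barcode, so that individual factors can be identified by sequencing in pooled overexpression screens. The barcode is not annotated as a separate feature; it may account for part of the difference between the roughly 3.5 kb catalogued insert and the slightly shorter annotated RBL2 coding sequence, though the record does not say where it lies. In bacteria the 11.8 kb plasmid replicates from a high-copy ColE1/pUC-type origin and is selected with ampicillin through the bla gene; an f1 origin and remnants of a lac/lacZα cloning region flanked by T7 and T3 promoters are also present. The depositor warns that recombination can occur during propagation, as is common with LTR-containing plasmids.

The viral portion has a third-generation, self-inactivating layout: an RSV promoter drives a truncated HIV-1 5' LTR, followed by the Ψ packaging signal, a gag fragment and the RRE for Rev-dependent export, and it ends in a ΔU3 3' LTR with a downstream SV40 polyadenylation signal. Within the transfer region, an SV40 early promoter drives puromycin N-acetyltransferase for selecting transduced cells. A cPPT/CTS element follows, aiding nuclear import of the viral genome. The EF-1α promoter then drives constitutive RBL2 expression, and a WPRE downstream enhances transcript stability and expression. A short U6 promoter fragment between the ORF and the WPRE appears to be a residual sequence rather than a functional unit.
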