Features (pLannotate 1.2.2; 31 found; start..end, strand, type, name):
      5..231     +  promoter       RSV promoter: Rous sarcoma virus enhancer/promoter
    232..412     +  LTR            5' LTR (truncated): truncated 5' long terminal repeat (LTR) from HIV-1
    459..584     +  misc_feature   HIV-1 Ψ: packaging signal of human immunodeficiency virus type 1
    568..931     +  CDS            HIV-1 gag (fragment): gag protein from human immunodeficiency virus 1; gag
   1077..1310    +  misc_feature   RRE: The Rev response element (RRE) of HIV-1 allows for Rev-dependent mRNA export from the nucleus to the cytoplasm.
   1687..1713    +  CDS            Rev (fragment): human immunodeficiency virus 1 (HIV-1) Rev protein; rev; enhances nuclear export of unspliced and incompletely spliced viral mRNAs
   1720..1743    +  promoter       SV40 promoter (fragment): SV40 early promoter
   1744..1815    +  promoter       SV40 promoter (fragment): SV40 enhancer and early promoter
   1839..1974    +  rep_origin     SV40 ori: SV40 origin of replication
   2020..2616    +  CDS            PuroR (fragment): puromycin N-acetyltransferase; pac from Streptomyces; confers resistance to puromycin
   2665..2782    +  misc_feature   cPPT/CTS: central polypurine tract and central termination sequence of HIV-1
   2847..2913    +  CDS            small t antigen (fragment): SV40 (simian virus 40) small t antigen
   2920..4098    +  promoter       EF-1α promoter: strong constitutive promoter for human elongation factor EF-1α
   4115..7531    +  CDS            RBL2: RBL2_HUMAN - Also known as RB2. Experimental evidence at protein level: Swiss-Prot protein existence level 1. Key regulator of entry into cell division. Directly involved in heterochromatin formation by maintaining overall chromatin structure and, in particular, that of constitutive heterochromatin by stabilizing histone methylation. Recruits and targets histone methyltransferases KMT5B and KMT5C, leading to epigenetic transcriptional repression. Controls histone H4 'Lys-20' trimethylation. Probably acts as a transcription repressor by recruiting chromatin-modifying enzymes to promoters. Poten
   7547..7600    +  promoter       U6 promoter (fragment): RNA polymerase III promoter for human U6 snRNA
   7642..8230    +  misc_feature   WPRE: woodchuck hepatitis virus posttranscriptional regulatory element
   8281..8300    +  misc_feature   cPPT/CTS (fragment): central polypurine tract and central termination sequence of HIV-1
   8302..8535    +  LTR            3' LTR (ΔU3): self-inactivating 3' long terminal repeat (LTR) from HIV-1
   8613..8734    +  polyA_signal   SV40 poly(A) signal: SV40 polyadenylation signal
   8774..8909    +  rep_origin     SV40 ori: SV40 origin of replication
   8930..8948    -  promoter       T7 promoter: promoter for bacteriophage T7 RNA polymerase
   8956..9111    +  CDS            lacZα (fragment): LacZα fragment of β-galactosidase; lacZ fragment
   9116..9544    +  rep_origin     f1 ori (sequence partly withheld): f1 bacteriophage origin of replication; arrow indicates direction of (+) strand synthesis
   9597..9701    +  promoter       AmpR promoter: bla
   9702..10562   +  CDS            AmpR: β-lactamase; bla; confers resistance to ampicillin, carbenicillin, and related antibiotics
  10733..11321   +  rep_origin     ori: high-copy-number ColE1/pMB1/pBR322/pUC origin of replication
  11504..11596   +  CDS            lacI (fragment): lac repressor; lacI; The lac repressor binds to the lac operator to inhibit transcription in E. coli. This inhibition can be relieved by adding lactose or isopropyl-β-D-thiogalactopyranoside (IPTG).
  11609..11630   +  protein_bind   CAP binding site: CAP binding activates transcription in the presence of cAMP. E. coli catabolite activator protein
  11645..11675   +  promoter       lac promoter: promoter for the E. coli lac operon
  11679..11701   +  protein_bind   lac operator (fragment): The lac repressor binds to the lac operator to inhibit transcription in E. coli. This inhibition can be relieved by adding lactose or isopropyl-β-D-thiogalactopyranoside (IPTG). lac repressor encoded by lacI
  11744..11762   +  promoter       T3 promoter: promoter for bacteriophage T3 RNA polymerase
>Addgene plasmid #143960 | TFORF1500 | addgene full sequence | sequence record 404618 | Addgene NGS Result
TTAATGTAGTCTTATGCAATACTCTTGTAGTCTTGCAACATGGTAACGATGAGTTAGCAACATGCCTTAC
AAGGAGAGAAAAAGCACCGTGCATGCCGATTGGTGGAAGTAAGGTGGTACGATCGTGCCTTATTAGGAAG
GCAACAGACGGGTCTGACATGGATTGGACGAACCACTGAATTGCCGCATTGCAGAGATATTGTATTTAAG
TGCCTAGCTCGATACATAAACGGGTCTCTCTGGTTAGACCAGATCTGAGCCTGGGAGCTCTCTGGCTAAC
TAGGGAACCCACTGCTTAAGCCTCAATAAAGCTTGCCTTGAGTGCTTCAAGTAGTGTGTGCCCGTCTGTT
GTGTGACTCTGGTAACTAGAGATCCCTCAGACCCTTTTAGTCAGTGTGGAAAATCTCTAGCAGTGGCGCC
CGAACAGGGACTTGAAAGCGAAAGGGAAACCAGAGGAGCTCTCTCGACGCAGGACTCGGCTTGCTGAAGC
GCGCACGGCAAGAGGCGAGGGGCGGCGACTGGTGAGTACGCCAAAAATTTTGACTAGCGGAGGCTAGAAG
GAGAGAGATGGGTGCGAGAGCGTCAGTATTAAGCGGGGGAGAATTAGATCGCGATGGGAAAAAATTCGGT
TAAGGCCAGGGGGAAAGAAAAAATATAAATTAAAACATATAGTATGGGCAAGCAGGGAGCTAGAACGATT
CGCAGTTAATCCTGGCCTGTTAGAAACATCAGAAGGCTGTAGACAAATACTGGGACAGCTACAACCATCC
CTTCAGACAGGATCAGAAGAACTTAGATCATTATATAATACAGTAGCAACCCTCTATTGTGTGCATCAAA
GGATAGAGATAAAAGACACCAAGGAAGCTTTAGACAAGATAGAGGAAGAGCAAAACAAAAGTAAGACCAC
CGCACAGCAAGCGGCCGCTGATCTTCAGACCTGGAGGAGGAGATATGAGGGACAATTGGAGAAGTGAATT
ATATAAATATAAAGTAGTAAAAATTGAACCATTAGGAGTAGCACCCACCAAGGCAAAGAGAAGAGTGGTG
CAGAGAGAAAAAAGAGCAGTGGGAATAGGAGCTTTGTTCCTTGGGTTCTTGGGAGCAGCAGGAAGCACTA
TGGGCGCAGCGTCAATGACGCTGACGGTACAGGCCAGACAATTATTGTCTGGTATAGTGCAGCAGCAGAA
CAATTTGCTGAGGGCTATTGAGGCGCAACAGCATCTGTTGCAACTCACAGTCTGGGGCATCAAGCAGCTC
CAGGCAAGAATCCTGGCTGTGGAAAGATACCTAAAGGATCAACAGCTCCTGGGGATTTGGGGTTGCTCTG
GAAAACTCATTTGCACCACTGCTGTGCCTTGGAATGCTAGTTGGAGTAATAAATCTCTGGAACAGATTTG
GAATCACACGACCTGGATGGAGTGGGACAGAGAAATTAACAATTACACAAGCTTAATACACTCCTTAATT
GAAGAATCGCAAAACCAGCAAGAAAAGAATGAACAAGAATTATTGGAATTAGATAAATGGGCAAGTTTGT
GGAATTGGTTTAACATAACAAATTGGCTGTGGTATATAAAATTATTCATAATGATAGTAGGAGGCTTGGT
AGGTTTAAGAATAGTTTTTGCTGTACTTTCTATAGTGAATAGAGTTAGGCAGGGATATTCACCATTATCG
TTTCAGACCCACCTCCCAACCCCGAGGGGACCCATGCATTGCATCTCAATTAGTCAGCAACCAGGTGTGG
AAAGTCCCCAGGCTCCCCAGCAGGCAGAAGTATGCAAAGCATGCGTCTCAATTAGTCAGCAACCATAGTC
CCGCCCCTAACTCCGCCCATCCCGCCCCTAACTCCGCCCAGTTCCGCCCATTCTCCGCCCCATGGCTGAC
TAATTTTTTTTATTTATGCAGAGGCCGAGGCCGCCTCGGCCTCTGAGCTATTCCAGAAGTAGTGAGGAGG
CTTTTTTGGAGGCCTAGGCTTTTGCAAAAAGCTTTCTAGAGGTACCACCGGAGCTTACCATGACCGAGTA
CAAGCCCACGGTGCGCCTCGCCACCCGCGACGACGTCCCCAGGGCCGTACGCACCCTCGCCGCCGCGTTC
GCCGACTACCCCGCCACGCGCCACACCGTCGATCCGGACCGCCACATCGAGCGGGTCACCGAGCTGCAAG
AACTCTTCCTCACGCGCGTCGGGCTCGACATCGGCAAGGTGTGGGTCGCGGACGACGGCGCCGCCGTGGC
GGTCTGGACCACGCCGGAGAGCGTCGAAGCGGGGGCGGTGTTCGCCGAGATCGGCCCGCGCATGGCCGAG
TTGAGCGGTTCCCGGCTGGCCGCGCAGCAACAGATGGAAGGCCTCCTGGCGCCGCACCGGCCCAAGGAGC
CCGCGTGGTTCCTGGCCACCGTCGGCGTCTCGCCCGACCACCAGGGCAAGGGTCTGGGCAGCGCCGTCGT
GCTCCCCGGAGTGGAGGCGGCCGAGCGCGCCGGGGTGCCCGCCTTCCTGGAGACCTCCGCGCCCCGCAAC
CTCCCCTTCTACGAGCGGCTCGGCTTCACCGTCACCGCCGACGTCGAGGTGCCCGAAGGACCGCGCACCT
GGTGCATGACCCGCAAGCCCGGTGCCAGTTAACGAATTCTAGATCTTGAGACAAATGGCAGTATTCATCC
ACAATTTTAAAAGAAAAGGGGGGATTGGGGGGTACAGTGCAGGGGAAAGAATAGTAGACATAATAGCAAC
AGACATACAAACTAAAGAATTACAAAAACAAATTACAAAAATTCAAAATTTTCGGGTTTATTACAGGGAC
AGCAGAGATCCACTTTGGCGCCGGCTCGAGGCCTGCAGGTGCAAAGATGGATAAAGTTTTAAACAGAGAG
GAATCTTTGCAGCTAATGGACCTTCTAGGTCTTGAAAGGAGTGGGAATTGGCTCCGGTGCCCGTCAGTGG
GCAGAGCGCACATCGCCCACAGTCCCCGAGAAGTTGGGGGGAGGGGTCGGCAATTGAACCGGTGCCTAGA
GAAGGTGGCGCGGGGTAAACTGGGAAAGTGATGTCGTGTACTGGCTCCGCCTTTTTCCCGAGGGTGGGGG
AGAACCGTATATAAGTGCAGTAGTCGCCGTGAACGTTCTTTTTCGCAACGGGTTTGCCGCCAGAACACAG
GTAAGTGCCGTGTGTGGTTCCCGCGGGCCTGGCCTCTTTACGGGTTATGGCCCTTGCGTGCCTTGAATTA
CTTCCACCTGGCTGCAGTACGTGATTCTTGATCCCGAGCTTCGGGTTGGAAGTGGGTGGGAGAGTTCGAG
GCCTTGCGCTTAAGGAGCCCCTTCGCCTCGTGCTTGAGTTGAGGCCTGGCCTGGGCGCTGGGGCCGCCGC
GTGCGAATCTGGTGGCACCTTCGCGCCTGTCTCGCTGCTTTCGATAAGTCTCTAGCCATTTAAAATTTTT
GATGACCTGCTGCGACGCTTTTTTTCTGGCAAGATAGTCTTGTAAATGCGGGCCAAGATCTGCACACTGG
TATTTCGGTTTTTGGGGCCGCGGGCGGCGACGGGGCCCGTGCGTCCCAGCGCACATGTTCGGCGAGGCGG
GGCCTGCGAGCGCGGCCACCGAGAATCGGACGGGGGTAGTCTCAAGCTGGCCGGCCTGCTCTGGTGCCTG
GCCTCGCGCCGCCGTGTATCGCCCCGCCCTGGGCGGCAAGGCTGGCCCGGTCGGCACCAGTTGCGTGAGC
GGAAAGATGGCCGCTTCCCGGCCCTGCTGCAGGGAGCTCAAAATGGAGGACGCGGCGCTCGGGAGAGCGG
GCGGGTGAGTCACCCACACAAAGGAAAAGGGCCTTTCCGTCCTCAGCCGTCGCTTCATGTGACTCCACGG
AGTACCGGGCGCCGTCCAGGCACCTCGATTAGTTCTCGAGCTTTTGGAGTACGTCGTCTTTAGGTTGGGG
GGAGGGGTTTTATGCGATGGAGTTTCCCCACACTGAGTGGGTGGAGACTGAAGTTAGGCCAGCTTGGCAC
TTGATGTAATTCTCCTTGGAATTTGCCCTTTTTGAGTTTGGATCTTGGTTCATTCTCAAGCCTCAGACAG
TGGTTCAAAGTTTTTTTCTTCCATTTCAGGTGTCGTGAGGCTAGCACCGCCACCATGCCGTCGGGAGGTG
ACCAGTCGCCACCGCCCCCGCCTCCCCCTCCGGCGGCGGCAGCCTCGGATGAGGAGGAGGAGGACGACGG
CGAGGCGGAAGACGCCGCGCCGCCTGCCGAGTCGCCCACCCCTCAGATCCAGCAGCGGTTCGACGAGCTG
TGCAGCCGCCTCAACATGGACGAGGCGGCGCGGGCCGAGGCCTGGGACAGCTACCGCAGCATGAGCGAAA
GCTACACGCTGGAGGGAAATGATCTTCATTGGTTAGCATGTGCCTTATATGTGGCTTGCAGAAAATCTGT
TCCAACTGTAAGCAAAGGGACAGTGGAAGGAAACTATGTATCTTTAACTAGAATCCTGAAATGTTCAGAG
CAGAGCTTAATCGAATTTTTTAATAAGATGAAGAAGTGGGAAGACATGGCAAATCTACCCCCACATTTCA
GAGAACGTACTGAGAGATTAGAAAGAAACTTCACTGTTTCTGCTGTAATTTTTAAGAAATATGAACCCAT
TTTTCAGGACATCTTTAAATACCCTCAAGAGGAGCAACCTCGTCAGCAGCGAGGAAGGAAACAGCGGCGA
CAGCCCTGTACTGTGTCTGAAATTTTCCATTTTTGTTGGGTGCTTTTTATATATGCAAAAGGTAATTTCC
CCATGATTAGTGATGATTTGGTCAATTCTTATCACCTGCTGCTGTGTGCTTTGGACTTAGTTTATGGAAA
TGCACTTCAGTGTTCTAATCGTAAAGAACTTGTGAACCCTAATTTTAAAGGCTTATCTGAAGATTTTCAT
GCTAAAGATTCTAAACCTTCCTCTGACCCCCCTTGTATCATTGAGAAACTGTGTTCCTTACATGATGGCC
TAGTTTTGGAAGCAAAGGGGATAAAGGAACATTTCTGGAAACCCTATATTAGGAAACTTTATGAAAAAAA
GCTCCTTAAGGGAAAAGAAGAAAATCTCACTGGGTTTCTAGAACCTGGGAACTTTGGAGAGAGTTTTAAA
GCCATCAATAAGGCCTATGAGGAGTATGTTTTATCTGTTGGGAATTTAGATGAGCGGATATTTCTTGGAG
AGGATGCTGAGGAGGAAATTGGGACTCTCTCAAGGTGTCTGAACGCTGGTTCAGGAACAGAGACTGCTGA
AAGGGTGCAGATGAAAAACATCTTACAGCAGCATTTTGACAAGTCCAAAGCACTTAGAATCTCCACACCA
CTAACTGGTGTTAGGTACATTAAGGAGAATAGCCCTTGTGTGACTCCAGTTTCTACAGCTACGCATAGCT
TGAGTCGTCTTCACACCATGCTGACAGGCCTCAGGAATGCACCAAGTGAGAAACTGGAACAGATTCTCAG
GACATGTTCCAGAGATCCAACCCAGGCTATTGCTAACAGACTGAAAGAAATGTTTGAAATATATTCTCAG
CATTTCCAGCCAGACGAGGATTTCAGTAATTGTGCTAAAGAAATTGCCAGCAAACATTTTCGTTTTGCGG
AGATGCTTTACTATAAAGTATTAGAATCTGTTATTGAGCAGGAACAAAAAAGACTAGGAGACATGGATTT
ATCTGGTATTCTGGAACAAGATGCGTTCCACAGATCTCTCTTGGCCTGCTGCCTTGAGGTCGTCACTTTT
TCTTATAAGCCTCCTGGGAATTTTCCATTTATTACTGAAATATTTGATGTGCCTCTTTATCATTTTTATA
AGGTGATAGAAGTATTCATTAGAGCAGAAGATGGCCTTTGTAGAGAGGTGGTAAAACACCTTAATCAGAT
TGAAGAACAGATCTTAGATCATTTGGCATGGAAACCAGAGTCTCCACTCTGGGAAAAAATTAGAGACAAT
GAAAACAGAGTTCCTACATGTGAAGAGGTCATGCCACCTCAGAACCTGGAAAGGGCAGATGAAATTTGCA
TTGCTGGCTCCCCTTTGACTCCCAGAAGGGTGACTGAAGTTCGTGCTGATACTGGAGGACTTGGAAGGAG
CATAACATCTCCAACCACATTATACGATAGGTACAGCTCCCCACCAGCCAGCACTACCAGAAGGCGGCTA
TTTGTTGAGAATGATAGCCCCTCTGATGGAGGGACGCCTGGGCGCATGCCCCCACAGCCCCTAGTCAATG
CTGTCCCTGTGCAGAATGTATCTGGGGAGACTGTTTCTGTCACACCAGTTCCTGGACAGACTTTGGTCAC
CATGGCAACCGCCACTGTCACAGCCAACAATGGGCAAACGGTAACCATTCCTGTGCAAGGTATTGCCAAT
GAAAATGGAGGGATAACATTCTTCCCTGTCCAAGTCAATGTTGGGGGGCAGGCACAAGCTGTGACAGGCT
CCATCCAGCCCCTCAGTGCTCAGGCCCTGGCTGGAAGTCTGAGCTCTCAACAGGTGACAGGAACAACTTT
GCAAGTCCCTGGTCAAGTGGCCATTCAACAGATTTCCCCAGGTGGCCAACAGCAGAAGCAAGGCCAGTCT
GTAACCAGCAGTAGTAATAGACCCAGGAAGACCAGCTCTTTATCGCTTTTCTTTAGAAAGGTATACCATT
TAGCAGCTGTCCGCCTTCGGGATCTCTGTGCCAAACTAGATATTTCAGATGAATTGAGGAAAAAAATCTG
GACCTGCTTTGAATTCTCCATAATTCAGTGTCCTGAACTTATGATGGACAGACATCTGGACCAGTTATTA
ATGTGTGCCATTTATGTGATGGCAAAGGTCACAAAAGAAGATAAGTCCTTCCAGAACATTATGCGTTGTT
ATAGGACTCAGCCGCAGGCCCGGAGCCAGGTGTATAGAAGTGTTTTGATAAAAGGGAAAAGAAAAAGAAG
AAATTCTGGCAGCAGTGATAGCAGAAGCCATCAGAATTCTCCAACAGAACTAAACAAAGATAGAACCAGT
AGAGACTCCAGTCCAGTTATGAGGTCAAGCAGCACCTTGCCAGTTCCACAGCCCAGCAGTGCTCCTCCCA
CACCTACTCGCCTCACAGGTGCCAACAGTGACATGGAAGAAGAGGAGAGGGGAGACCTCATTCAGTTCTA
CAACAACATCTACATCAAACAGATTAAGACATTTGCCATGAAGTACTCACAGGCAAATATGGATGCTCCT
CCACTCTCTCCCTATCCATTTGTAAGAACAGGCTCCCCTCGCCGAATACAGTTGTCTCAAAATCATCCTG
TCTACATTTCCCCACATAAAAATGAAACAATGCTTTCTCCTCGAGAAAAGATTTTCTATTACTTCAGCAA
CAGTCCTTCAAAGAGACTGAGAGAAATTAATAGTATGATACGCACAGGAGAAACTCCTACTAAAAAGAGA
GGAATTCTTTTGGAAGATGGAAGTGAATCACCTGCAAAAAGAATTTGCCCAGAAAATCATTCTGCCTTAT
TACGCCGTCTCCAAGATGTAGCTAATGACCGTGGTTCCCACTAGTAATGAACTAGTCCGTAACTTGAAAG
TATTTCGATTTCTTGGCTTTATATATCTTGTGGAAAGGACGATGCTCGCAAGTGATTTCCCAGGCCACGC
GTTAAGTCGACAATCAACCTCTGGATTACAAAATTTGTGAAAGATTGACTGGTATTCTTAACTATGTTGC
TCCTTTTACGCTATGTGGATACGCTGCTTTAATGCCTTTGTATCATGCTATTGCTTCCCGTATGGCTTTC
ATTTTCTCCTCCTTGTATAAATCCTGGTTGCTGTCTCTTTATGAGGAGTTGTGGCCCGTTGTCAGGCAAC
GTGGCGTGGTGTGCACTGTGTTTGCTGACGCAACCCCCACTGGTTGGGGCATTGCCACCACCTGTCAGCT
CCTTTCCGGGACTTTCGCTTTCCCCCTCCCTATTGCCACGGCGGAACTCATCGCCGCCTGCCTTGCCCGC
TGCTGGACAGGGGCTCGGCTGTTGGGCACTGACAATTCCGTGGTGTTGTCGGGGAAATCATCGTCCTTTC
CTTGGCTGCTCGCCTGTGTTGCCACCTGGATTCTGCGCGGGACGTCCTTCTGCTACGTCCCTTCGGCCCT
CAATCCAGCGGACCTTCCTTCCCGCGGCCTGCTGCCGGCTCTGCGGCCTCTTCCGCGTCTTCGCCTTCGC
CCTCAGACGAGTCGGATCTCCCTTTGGGCCGCCTCCCCGCGTCGACTTTAAGACCAATGACTTACAAGGC
AGCTGTAGATCTTAGCCACTTTTTAAAAGAAAAGGGGGGACTGGAAGGGCTAATTCACTCCCAACGAAGA
CAAGATCTGCTTTTTGCTTGTACTGGGTCTCTCTGGTTAGACCAGATCTGAGCCTGGGAGCTCTCTGGCT
AACTAGGGAACCCACTGCTTAAGCCTCAATAAAGCTTGCCTTGAGTGCTTCAAGTAGTGTGTGCCCGTCT
GTTGTGTGACTCTGGTAACTAGAGATCCCTCAGACCCTTTTAGTCAGTGTGGAAAATCTCTAGCAGTACG
TATAGTAGTTCATGTCATCTTATTATTCAGTATTTATAACTTGCAAAGAAATGAATATCAGAGAGTGAGA
GGAACTTGTTTATTGCAGCTTATAATGGTTACAAATAAAGCAATAGCATCACAAATTTCACAAATAAAGC
ATTTTTTTCACTGCATTCTAGTTGTGGTTTGTCCAAACTCATCAATGTATCTTATCATGTCTGGCTCTAG
CTATCCCGCCCCTAACTCCGCCCATCCCGCCCCTAACTCCGCCCAGTTCCGCCCATTCTCCGCCCCATGG
CTGACTAATTTTTTTTATTTATGCAGAGGCCGAGGCCGCCTCGGCCTCTGAGCTATTCCAGAAGTAGTGA
GGAGGCTTTTTTGGAGGCCTAGGGACGTACCCAATTCGCCCTATAGTGAGTCGTATTACGCGCGCTCACT
GGCCGTCGTTTTACAACGTCGTGACTGGGAAAACCCTGGCGTTACCCAACTTAATCGCCTTGCAGCACAT
CCCCCTTTCGCCAGCTGGCGTAATAGCGAAGAGGCCCGCACCGATCGCCCTTCCCAACAGTTGCGCAGCC
TGAATGGCGAATGGG
[124 nt withheld, positions 9116-9239]
C
[91 nt withheld, positions 9241-9331]
A
[49 nt withheld, positions 9333-9381]
CCTTTGACGTTGGAGTCCACGTTCTTT
[37 nt withheld, positions 9409-9445]
ACCCTATCTCGGTCTATTCTTTTGATTTATAAGGGATTTTGCCGATTTCGGCCTATTGGTTAAAAAATGA
GCTGATTTAACAAAAATTTAACGCGAATTTTAACAAAATATTAACGCTTACAATTTAGGTGGCACTTTTC
GGGGAAATGTGCGCGGAACCCCTATTTGTTTATTTTTCTAAATACATTCAAATATGTATCCGCTCATGAG
ACAATAACCCTGATAAATGCTTCAATAATATTGAAAAAGGAAGAGTATGAGTATTCAACATTTCCGTGTC
GCCCTTATTCCCTTTTTTGCGGCATTTTGCCTTCCTGTTTTTGCTCACCCAGAAACGCTGGTGAAAGTAA
AAGATGCTGAAGATCAGTTGGGTGCACGAGTGGGTTACATCGAACTGGATCTCAACAGCGGTAAGATCCT
TGAGAGTTTTCGCCCCGAAGAACGTTTTCCAATGATGAGCACTTTTAAAGTTCTGCTATGTGGCGCGGTA
TTATCCCGTATTGACGCCGGGCAAGAGCAACTCGGTCGCCGCATACACTATTCTCAGAATGACTTGGTTG
AGTACTCACCAGTCACAGAAAAGCATCTTACGGATGGCATGACAGTAAGAGAATTATGCAGTGCTGCCAT
AACCATGAGTGATAACACTGCGGCCAACTTACTTCTGACAACGATCGGAGGACCGAAGGAGCTAACCGCT
TTTTTGCACAACATGGGGGATCATGTAACTCGCCTTGATCGTTGGGAACCGGAGCTGAATGAAGCCATAC
CAAACGACGAGCGTGACACCACGATGCCTGTAGCAATGGCAACAACGTTGCGCAAACTATTAACTGGCGA
ACTACTTACTCTAGCTTCCCGGCAACAATTAATAGACTGGATGGAGGCGGATAAAGTTGCAGGACCACTT
CTGCGCTCGGCCCTTCCGGCTGGCTGGTTTATTGCTGATAAATCTGGAGCCGGTGAGCGTGGGTCTCGCG
GTATCATTGCAGCACTGGGGCCAGATGGTAAGCCCTCCCGTATCGTAGTTATCTACACGACGGGGAGTCA
GGCAACTATGGATGAACGAAATAGACAGATCGCTGAGATAGGTGCCTCACTGATTAAGCATTGGTAACTG
TCAGACCAAGTTTACTCATATATACTTTAGATTGATTTAAAACTTCATTTTTAATTTAAAAGGATCTAGG
TGAAGATCCTTTTTGATAATCTCATGACCAAAATCCCTTAACGTGAGTTTTCGTTCCACTGAGCGTCAGA
CCCCGTAGAAAAGATCAAAGGATCTTCTTGAGATCCTTTTTTTCTGCGCGTAATCTGCTGCTTGCAAACA
AAAAAACCACCGCTACCAGCGGTGGTTTGTTTGCCGGATCAAGAGCTACCAACTCTTTTTCCGAAGGTAA
CTGGCTTCAGCAGAGCGCAGATACCAAATACTGTTCTTCTAGTGTAGCCGTAGTTAGGCCACCACTTCAA
GAACTCTGTAGCACCGCCTACATACCTCGCTCTGCTAATCCTGTTACCAGTGGCTGCTGCCAGTGGCGAT
AAGTCGTGTCTTACCGGGTTGGACTCAAGACGATAGTTACCGGATAAGGCGCAGCGGTCGGGCTGAACGG
GGGGTTCGTGCACACAGCCCAGCTTGGAGCGAACGACCTACACCGAACTGAGATACCTACAGCGTGAGCT
ATGAGAAAGCGCCACGCTTCCCGAAGGGAGAAAGGCGGACAGGTATCCGGTAAGCGGCAGGGTCGGAACA
GGAGAGCGCACGAGGGAGCTTCCAGGGGGAAACGCCTGGTATCTTTATAGTCCTGTCGGGTTTCGCCACC
TCTGACTTGAGCGTCGATTTTTGTGATGCTCGTCAGGGGGGCGGAGCCTATGGAAAAACGCCAGCAACGC
GGCCTTTTTACGGTTCCTGGCCTTTTGCTGGCCTTTTGCTCACATGTTCTTTCCTGCGTTATCCCCTGAT
TCTGTGGATAACCGTATTACCGCCTTTGAGTGAGCTGATACCGCTCGCCGCAGCCGAACGACCGAGCGCA
GCGAGTCAGTGAGCGAGGAAGCGGAAGAGCGCCCAATACGCAAACCGCCTCTCCCCGCGCGTTGGCCGAT
TCATTAATGCAGCTGGCACGACAGGTTTCCCGACTGGAAAGCGGGCAGTGAGCGCAACGCAATTAATGTG
AGTTAGCTCACTCATTAGGCACCCCAGGCTTTACACTTTATGCTTCCGGCTCGTATGTTGTGTGGAATTG
TGAGCGGATAACAATTTCACACAGGAAACAGCTATGACCATGATTACGCCAAGCGCGCAATTAACCCTCA
CTAAAGGGAACAAAAGCTGGAGCTGCAAGC
