>Addgene plasmid #143960 | TFORF1500 | depositor partial sequence | sequence record 284007 | Insert
ACCGCCACCATGCCGTCGGGAGGTGACCAGTCGCCACCGCCCCCGCCTCCCCCTCCGGCGGCGGCAGCCT
CGGATGAGGAGGAGGAGGACGACGGCGAGGCGGAAGACGCCGCGCCGCCTGCCGAGTCGCCCACCCCTCA
GATCCAGCAGCGGTTCGACGAGCTGTGCAGCCGCCTCAACATGGACGAGGCGGCGCGGGCCGAGGCCTGG
GACAGCTACCGCAGCATGAGCGAAAGCTACACGCTGGAGGGAAATGATCTTCATTGGTTAGCATGTGCCT
TATATGTGGCTTGCAGAAAATCTGTTCCAACTGTAAGCAAAGGGACAGTGGAAGGAAACTATGTATCTTT
AACTAGAATCCTGAAATGTTCAGAGCAGAGCTTAATCGAATTTTTTAATAAGATGAAGAAGTGGGAAGAC
ATGGCAAATCTACCCCCACATTTCAGAGAACGTACTGAGAGATTAGAAAGAAACTTCACTGTTTCTGCTG
TAATTTTTAAGAAATATGAACCCATTTTTCAGGACATCTTTAAATACCCTCAAGAGGAGCAACCTCGTCA
GCAGCGAGGAAGGAAACAGCGGCGACAGCCCTGTACTGTGTCTGAAATTTTCCATTTTTGTTGGGTGCTT
TTTATATATGCAAAAGGTAATTTCCCCATGATTAGTGATGATTTGGTCAATTCTTATCACCTGCTGCTGT
GTGCTTTGGACTTAGTTTATGGAAATGCACTTCAGTGTTCTAATCGTAAAGAACTTGTGAACCCTAATTT
TAAAGGCTTATCTGAAGATTTTCATGCTAAAGATTCTAAACCTTCCTCTGACCCCCCTTGTATCATTGAG
AAACTGTGTTCCTTACATGATGGCCTAGTTTTGGAAGCAAAGGGGATAAAGGAACATTTCTGGAAACCCT
ATATTAGGAAACTTTATGAAAAAAAGCTCCTTAAGGGAAAAGAAGAAAATCTCACTGGGTTTCTAGAACC
TGGGAACTTTGGAGAGAGTTTTAAAGCCATCAATAAGGCCTATGAGGAGTATGTTTTATCTGTTGGGAAT
TTAGATGAGCGGATATTTCTTGGAGAGGATGCTGAGGAGGAAATTGGGACTCTCTCAAGGTGTCTGAACG
CTGGTTCAGGAACAGAGACTGCTGAAAGGGTGCAGATGAAAAACATCTTACAGCAGCATTTTGACAAGTC
CAAAGCACTTAGAATCTCCACACCACTAACTGGTGTTAGGTACATTAAGGAGAATAGCCCTTGTGTGACT
CCAGTTTCTACAGCTACGCATAGCTTGAGTCGTCTTCACACCATGCTGACAGGCCTCAGGAATGCACCAA
GTGAGAAACTGGAACAGATTCTCAGGACATGTTCCAGAGATCCAACCCAGGCTATTGCTAACAGACTGAA
AGAAATGTTTGAAATATATTCTCAGCATTTCCAGCCAGACGAGGATTTCAGTAATTGTGCTAAAGAAATT
GCCAGCAAACATTTTCGTTTTGCGGAGATGCTTTACTATAAAGTATTAGAATCTGTTATTGAGCAGGAAC
AAAAAAGACTAGGAGACATGGATTTATCTGGTATTCTGGAACAAGATGCGTTCCACAGATCTCTCTTGGC
CTGCTGCCTTGAGGTCGTCACTTTTTCTTATAAGCCTCCTGGGAATTTTCCATTTATTACTGAAATATTT
GATGTGCCTCTTTATCATTTTTATAAGGTGATAGAAGTATTCATTAGAGCAGAAGATGGCCTTTGTAGAG
AGGTGGTAAAACACCTTAATCAGATTGAAGAACAGATCTTAGATCATTTGGCATGGAAACCAGAGTCTCC
ACTCTGGGAAAAAATTAGAGACAATGAAAACAGAGTTCCTACATGTGAAGAGGTCATGCCACCTCAGAAC
CTGGAAAGGGCAGATGAAATTTGCATTGCTGGCTCCCCTTTGACTCCCAGAAGGGTGACTGAAGTTCGTG
CTGATACTGGAGGACTTGGAAGGAGCATAACATCTCCAACCACATTATACGATAGGTACAGCTCCCCACC
AGCCAGCACTACCAGAAGGCGGCTATTTGTTGAGAATGATAGCCCCTCTGATGGAGGGACGCCTGGGCGC
ATGCCCCCACAGCCCCTAGTCAATGCTGTCCCTGTGCAGAATGTATCTGGGGAGACTGTTTCTGTCACAC
CAGTTCCTGGACAGACTTTGGTCACCATGGCAACCGCCACTGTCACAGCCAACAATGGGCAAACGGTAAC
CATTCCTGTGCAAGGTATTGCCAATGAAAATGGAGGGATAACATTCTTCCCTGTCCAAGTCAATGTTGGG
GGGCAGGCACAAGCTGTGACAGGCTCCATCCAGCCCCTCAGTGCTCAGGCCCTGGCTGGAAGTCTGAGCT
CTCAACAGGTGACAGGAACAACTTTGCAAGTCCCTGGTCAAGTGGCCATTCAACAGATTTCCCCAGGTGG
CCAACAGCAGAAGCAAGGCCAGTCTGTAACCAGCAGTAGTAATAGACCCAGGAAGACCAGCTCTTTATCG
CTTTTCTTTAGAAAGGTATACCATTTAGCAGCTGTCCGCCTTCGGGATCTCTGTGCCAAACTAGATATTT
CAGATGAATTGAGGAAAAAAATCTGGACCTGCTTTGAATTCTCCATAATTCAGTGTCCTGAACTTATGAT
GGACAGACATCTGGACCAGTTATTAATGTGTGCCATTTATGTGATGGCAAAGGTCACAAAAGAAGATAAG
TCCTTCCAGAACATTATGCGTTGTTATAGGACTCAGCCGCAGGCCCGGAGCCAGGTGTATAGAAGTGTTT
TGATAAAAGGGAAAAGAAAAAGAAGAAATTCTGGCAGCAGTGATAGCAGAAGCCATCAGAATTCTCCAAC
AGAACTAAACAAAGATAGAACCAGTAGAGACTCCAGTCCAGTTATGAGGTCAAGCAGCACCTTGCCAGTT
CCACAGCCCAGCAGTGCTCCTCCCACACCTACTCGCCTCACAGGTGCCAACAGTGACATGGAAGAAGAGG
AGAGGGGAGACCTCATTCAGTTCTACAACAACATCTACATCAAACAGATTAAGACATTTGCCATGAAGTA
CTCACAGGCAAATATGGATGCTCCTCCACTCTCTCCCTATCCATTTGTAAGAACAGGCTCCCCTCGCCGA
ATACAGTTGTCTCAAAATCATCCTGTCTACATTTCCCCACATAAAAATGAAACAATGCTTTCTCCTCGAG
AAAAGATTTTCTATTACTTCAGCAACAGTCCTTCAAAGAGACTGAGAGAAATTAATAGTATGATACGCAC
AGGAGAAACTCCTACTAAAAAGAGAGGAATTCTTTTGGAAGATGGAAGTGAATCACCTGCAAAAAGAATT
TGCCCAGAAAATCATTCTGCCTTATTACGCCGTCTCCAAGATGTAGCTAATGACCGTGGTTCCCACTAGT
AATGAACTAGTCCGTAACTTGAAAGTATTTCGATTTCTTGGCTTTATATATCTTGTGGAAAGGACGATGC
TCGCAAGTGATTTCCCAGGCC
