>Addgene plasmid #143960 | TFORF1500 | depositor partial sequence | sequence record 284008 | Barcode
TGCTCGCAAGTGATTTCCCAGGCC
